Addgene plasmid #214351: pSK-Spsg
Purpose: Expresses cloning backbone for SpCas9 sgRNA
Depositing lab: Yongming Wang. Depositing organization: Fudan University. Publication: Phage-assisted evolution of compact Cas9 variants targeting a simple NNG PAM. Qi T, Wang Y, Yang Y, Gao S, Liu J, Huang Q, Tian Y, Tang J, Zheng WV, Wang Y. Nat Chem Biol. 2023 Dec 5. doi: 10.1038/s41589-023-01481-5. PubMed 38052959.
Backbone
  Vector backbone: PUC57
  Vector type: Mammalian Expression
Growth in bacteria
  Bacterial resistance: Ampicillin, 100 μg/mL
  Growth temperature: 37°C
  Growth strain: DH5alpha
  Copy number: High Copy
Gene/Insert
  Gene/Insert name: SpCas9 tracrRNA
  Species: Synthetic
  Cloning method: Restriction Enzyme; 5′ cloning site Unknown (unknown if destroyed); 3′ cloning site Unknown (unknown if destroyed)
Terms and licenses: Academic/Nonprofit Terms; Industry Terms: Not Available to Industry
How to cite: pSK-Spsg was a gift from Yongming Wang (Addgene plasmid # 214351 ; http://n2t.net/addgene:214351 ; RRID:Addgene_214351)
