[The description below was written by a language model from this plasmid's Addgene catalogue record and pLannotate feature annotations shown in this document.]
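Description:
pSK-Spsg is a small (about 3.3 kb) high-copy plasmid that serves as an empty cloning backbone for expressing single guide RNAs for Streptococcus pyogenes Cas9 in mammalian cells. The catalogue lists the backbone as pUC57, although the annotated features (a T3 promoter, a fragment of the pBluescript multiple cloning site, an f1 origin) and the "pSK" name look more like a pBluescript SK-type vector; the record does not resolve this. It is propagated in E. coli from a ColE1/pUC-type origin and selected with ampicillin through the bla gene under its native promoter. The f1 phage origin would in principle allow single-stranded DNA production. Remnants of the lac region (a lacI fragment, the CAP binding site, lac promoter and operator, and a lacZα fragment) flank the insert, which interrupts the former cloning region, so they are backbone leftovers rather than functional parts of the payload.

The working cassette consists of a mouse U6 promoter, an RNA polymerase III promoter suited to producing short, uncapped transcripts, followed a short distance downstream by the SpCas9 guide RNA scaffold (the tracrRNA-derived portion listed as the synthetic insert). The small gap between the promoter and the scaffold is presumably where a target-specific spacer is inserted to generate a complete sgRNA, but the cloning sites are recorded as unknown and no particular enzymes are annotated. The plasmid carries no Cas9 gene, reporter or mammalian selection marker, so it must be co-delivered with a separate Cas9 source. It was deposited in connection with work on phage-assisted evolution of compact Cas9 variants with relaxed PAM requirements; its specific role in that study is not stated in the record.
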