Features (pLannotate 1.2.2; 13 found; start..end, strand, type, name):
     21..125     +  promoter       AmpR promoter: bla
    126..986     +  CDS            AmpR: β-lactamase; bla; confers resistance to ampicillin, carbenicillin, and related antibiotics
   1157..1745    +  rep_origin     ori: high-copy-number ColE1/pMB1/pBR322/pUC origin of replication
   1928..2020    +  CDS            lacI (fragment): lac repressor; lacI; The lac repressor binds to the lac operator to inhibit transcription in E. coli. This inhibition can be relieved by adding lactose or isopropyl-β-D-thiogalactopyranoside (IPTG).
   2033..2054    +  protein_bind   CAP binding site: CAP binding activates transcription in the presence of cAMP. E. coli catabolite activator protein
   2069..2099    +  promoter       lac promoter: promoter for the E. coli lac operon
   2107..2123    +  protein_bind   lac operator: The lac repressor binds to the lac operator to inhibit transcription in E. coli. This inhibition can be relieved by adding lactose or isopropyl-β-D-thiogalactopyranoside (IPTG). lac repressor encoded by lacI
   2168..2186    +  promoter       T3 promoter: promoter for bacteriophage T3 RNA polymerase
   2199..2277    +  misc_feature   MCS (fragment): pBluescript multiple cloning site
   2310..2622    +  promoter       U6 promoter: RNA polymerase III promoter for mouse U6 snRNA (Das et al., 1988)
   2641..2716    +  misc_RNA       gRNA scaffold: guide RNA scaffold for the Streptococcus pyogenes CRISPR/Cas9 system
   2728..2883    +  CDS            lacZα (fragment): LacZα fragment of β-galactosidase; lacZ fragment
   2985..3343    -  rep_origin     f1 ori (sequence partly withheld): f1 bacteriophage origin of replication; arrow indicates direction of (+) strand synthesis
>Addgene plasmid #214351 | pSK-Spsg | addgene full sequence | sequence record 424417 | Addgene NGS Result
GCACTTTTCGGGGAAATGTGCGCGGAACCCCTATTTGTTTATTTTTCTAAATACATTCAAATATGTATCC
GCTCATGAGACAATAACCCTGATAAATGCTTCAATAATATTGAAAAAGGAAGAGTATGAGTATTCAACAT
TTCCGTGTCGCCCTTATTCCCTTTTTTGCGGCATTTTGCCTTCCTGTTTTTGCTCACCCAGAAACGCTGG
TGAAAGTAAAAGATGCTGAAGATCAGTTGGGTGCACGAGTGGGTTACATCGAACTGGATCTCAACAGCGG
TAAGATCCTTGAGAGTTTTCGCCCCGAAGAACGTTTTCCAATGATGAGCACTTTTAAAGTTCTGCTATGT
GGCGCGGTATTATCCCGTATTGACGCCGGGCAAGAGCAACTCGGTCGCCGCATACACTATTCTCAGAATG
ACTTGGTTGAGTACTCACCAGTCACAGAAAAGCATCTTACGGATGGCATGACAGTAAGAGAATTATGCAG
TGCTGCCATAACCATGAGTGATAACACTGCGGCCAACTTACTTCTGACAACGATCGGAGGACCGAAGGAG
CTAACCGCTTTTTTGCACAACATGGGGGATCATGTAACTCGCCTTGATCGTTGGGAACCGGAGCTGAATG
AAGCCATACCAAACGACGAGCGTGACACCACGATGCCTGTAGCAATGGCAACAACGTTGCGCAAACTATT
AACTGGCGAACTACTTACTCTAGCTTCCCGGCAACAATTAATAGACTGGATGGAGGCGGATAAAGTTGCA
GGACCACTTCTGCGCTCGGCCCTTCCGGCTGGCTGGTTTATTGCTGATAAATCTGGAGCCGGTGAGCGTG
GGTCTCGCGGTATCATTGCAGCACTGGGGCCAGATGGTAAGCCCTCCCGTATCGTAGTTATCTACACGAC
GGGGAGTCAGGCAACTATGGATGAACGAAATAGACAGATCGCTGAGATAGGTGCCTCACTGATTAAGCAT
TGGTAACTGTCAGACCAAGTTTACTCATATATACTTTAGATTGATTTAAAACTTCATTTTTAATTTAAAA
GGATCTAGGTGAAGATCCTTTTTGATAATCTCATGACCAAAATCCCTTAACGTGAGTTTTCGTTCCACTG
AGCGTCAGACCCCGTAGAAAAGATCAAAGGATCTTCTTGAGATCCTTTTTTTCTGCGCGTAATCTGCTGC
TTGCAAACAAAAAAACCACCGCTACCAGCGGTGGTTTGTTTGCCGGATCAAGAGCTACCAACTCTTTTTC
CGAAGGTAACTGGCTTCAGCAGAGCGCAGATACCAAATACTGTTCTTCTAGTGTAGCCGTAGTTAGGCCA
CCACTTCAAGAACTCTGTAGCACCGCCTACATACCTCGCTCTGCTAATCCTGTTACCAGTGGCTGCTGCC
AGTGGCGATAAGTCGTGTCTTACCGGGTTGGACTCAAGACGATAGTTACCGGATAAGGCGCAGCGGTCGG
GCTGAACGGGGGGTTCGTGCACACAGCCCAGCTTGGAGCGAACGACCTACACCGAACTGAGATACCTACA
GCGTGAGCTATGAGAAAGCGCCACGCTTCCCGAAGGGAGAAAGGCGGACAGGTATCCGGTAAGCGGCAGG
GTCGGAACAGGAGAGCGCACGAGGGAGCTTCCAGGGGGAAACGCCTGGTATCTTTATAGTCCTGTCGGGT
TTCGCCACCTCTGACTTGAGCGTCGATTTTTGTGATGCTCGTCAGGGGGGCGGAGCCTATGGAAAAACGC
CAGCAACGCGGCCTTTTTACGGTTCCTGGCCTTTTGCTGGCCTTTTGCTCACATGTTCTTTCCTGCGTTA
TCCCCTGATTCTGTGGATAACCGTATTACCGCCTTTGAGTGAGCTGATACCGCTCGCCGCAGCCGAACGA
CCGAGCGCAGCGAGTCAGTGAGCGAGGAAGCGGAAGAGCGCCCAATACGCAAACCGCCTCTCCCCGCGCG
TTGGCCGATTCATTAATGCAGCTGGCACGACAGGTTTCCCGACTGGAAAGCGGGCAGTGAGCGCAACGCA
ATTAATGTGAGTTAGCTCACTCATTAGGCACCCCAGGCTTTACACTTTATGCTTCCGGCTCGTATGTTGT
GTGGAATTGTGAGCGGATAACAATTTCACACAGGAAACAGCTATGACCATGATTACGCCAAGCGCGCAAT
TAACCCTCACTAAAGGGAACAAAAGCTGGAGCTCCACCGCGGTGGCGGCCGCTCTAGAACTAGTGGATCC
CCCGGGCTGCAGGAATTCGATATCAAGCTTATCGATATCCAGTTTGGTTAGTACCGGGCCCGCTCTAGAG
ATCCGACGCGCCATCTCTAGGCCCGCGCCGGCCCCCTCGCACAGACTTGTGGGAGAAGCTCGGCTACTCC
CCTGCCCCGGTTAATTTGCATATAATATTTCCTAGTAACTATAGAGGCTTAATGTGCGATAAAAGACAGA
TAATCTGTTCTTTTTAATACTAGCTACATTTTACATGATAGGCTTGGATTTCTATAAGAGATACAAATAC
TAAATTATTATTTTAAAAAACAGCACAAAAGGAAACTCACCCTAACTGTAAAGTAATTGTGTGTTTTGAG
ACTATAAATATCCCTTGGAGAAAAGCCTTGTTTGAGTCTTCTCAGAAGACGTTTTAGAGCTAGAAATAGC
AAGTTAAAATAAGGCTAGTCCGTTATCAACTTGAAAAAGTGGCACCGAGTCGGTGCTTTTTTTCGCCTCA
CTGGCCGTCGTTTTACAACGTCGTGACTGGGAAAACCCTGGCGTTACCCAACTTAATCGCCTTGCAGCAC
ATCCCCCTTTCGCCAGCTGGCGTAATAGCGAAGAGGCCCGCACCGATCGCCCTTCCCAACAGTTGCGCAG
CCTGAATGGCGAATGGAAATTGTAAGCGTTAATATTTTGTTAAAATTCGCGTTAAATTTTTGTTAAATCA
GCTCATTTTTTTAACCAATAGGCCGAAATCGGCAAAATCCCTTATAAATCAAAAGAATAGACCGAGATAG
GGT
[37 nt withheld, positions 3014-3050]
AAAGAACGTGGACTCCAACGTCAAAGG
[49 nt withheld, positions 3078-3126]
T
[91 nt withheld, positions 3128-3218]
G
[124 nt withheld, positions 3220-3343]
CAGGTG
